Addgene plasmid #181874: pAAV-4mtD3cpv
Purpose: Expresses the FRET-based mitochondrial calcium indicator 4mtD3cpv under control of the CaMKIIa promoter
Depositing lab: Hilmar Bading. Depositing organization: Universitaet Heidelberg. Publication: Disrupted expression of mitochondrial NCLX sensitizes neuroglial networks to excitotoxic stimuli and renders synaptic activity toxic. Hagenston AM, Yan J, Bas-Orth C, Tan Y, Sekler I, Bading H. J Biol Chem. 2021 Dec 20:101508. doi: 10.1016/j.jbc.2021.101508. PubMed 34942149.
Backbone
  Vector backbone: pAAV-CKIIa
  Vector type: Mammalian Expression, Adenoviral, AAV
Growth in bacteria
  Bacterial resistance: Ampicillin, 100 μg/mL
  Growth temperature: 37°C
  Growth strain: NEB Stable
  Copy number: Unknown
Gene/Insert
  Gene/Insert name: 4mtD3cpv (alt name: mitochondrially targeted, FRET-based calcium indicator)
  Species: Synthetic
  Insert size (bp): 2352
  Mutation: the 4mtD3cpv CDS differs from the recorded GeneBank sequence in that it lacks amino acids 65-66
  GenBank ID: DQ479429.1
  Promoter: CaMKIIa
  Cloning method: Restriction Enzyme; 5′ cloning site AgeI (not destroyed); 3′ cloning site EcoRI (not destroyed)
  Sequencing primers: 5′ TGGGGACCTGGATGCTGACGAA; 3′ ACGGGAAGCAATAGCATGATAC
Terms and licenses: Academic/Nonprofit Terms; Industry Terms: Not Available to Industry
How to cite: pAAV-4mtD3cpv was a gift from Hilmar Bading (Addgene plasmid # 181874 ; http://n2t.net/addgene:181874 ; RRID:Addgene_181874)
