[The description below was written by a language model from this plasmid's Addgene catalogue record and pLannotate feature annotations shown in this document.]
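Description:
pAAV-4mtD3cpv is an adeno-associated virus transfer plasmid (7,725 nt in the sequenced record) built on the pAAV-CKIIa backbone for expressing a mitochondrially targeted calcium sensor in mammalian cells, particularly neurons. It is propagated in E. coli through a high-copy ColE1/pUC-type origin with ampicillin selection (AmpR with its bla promoter), and it also carries an f1 phage origin. The expression cassette lies between AAV2 inverted terminal repeats, which direct replication and packaging of the intervening DNA into recombinant AAV particles. The right-hand ITR is annotated as complete, whereas the left one appears only as two short fragments in the feature table. This may reflect the difficulty of sequencing and annotating these repeats, and the recorded use of a recombination-deficient growth strain is consistent with ITR instability.

Transcription is driven by the mouse CaMKIIα promoter, which is commonly used to favour expression in excitatory forebrain neurons. A short CMV intron fragment follows the promoter. The 2,352 bp synthetic insert, cloned between AgeI and EcoRI, encodes 4mtD3cpv. It begins with four tandem copies of the human COX8 mitochondrial presequence, which deliver the protein to the mitochondrial matrix. These are followed by an enhanced cyan fluorescent protein, a calmodulin-derived calcium-sensing region, and circularly permuted cp173Venus as the FRET acceptor. Calcium binding changes the sensor's conformation and so the cyan-to-yellow FRET ratio, allowing ratiometric imaging of mitochondrial calcium. The record notes that the coding sequence lacks amino acids 65–66 relative to the reference GenBank entry. A WPRE and the human growth hormone polyadenylation signal downstream enhance transcript stability and processing.

The associated study concerns mitochondrial calcium handling and excitotoxicity in neuroglial networks.
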