Features (pLannotate 1.2.2; 23 found; start..end, strand, type, name):
     12..39      +  repeat_region  AAV2 ITR (fragment): inverted terminal repeat of adeno-associated virus serotype 2 inverted
     68..95      +  repeat_region  AAV2 ITR (fragment): inverted terminal repeat of adeno-associated virus serotype 2 inverted
    147..1435    +  promoter       CaMKII promoter: promoter for the mouse calcium/calmodulin-dependent kinase II α subunit
   1451..1469    +  intron         CMV intron (fragment): modified intron A from human cytomegalovirus (CMV)
   1478..1552    +  CDS            COX8 presequence: mitochondrial presequence of human cytochrome c oxidase subunit VIII (Rizutto et al., 1989)
   1574..1648    +  CDS            COX8 presequence: mitochondrial presequence of human cytochrome c oxidase subunit VIII (Rizutto et al., 1989)
   1670..1744    +  CDS            COX8 presequence: mitochondrial presequence of human cytochrome c oxidase subunit VIII (Rizutto et al., 1989)
   1766..1840    +  CDS            COX8 presequence: mitochondrial presequence of human cytochrome c oxidase subunit VIII (Rizutto et al., 1989)
   1874..2551    +  CDS            Enhanced Cyan-Emitting GFP: Enhanced Cyan-Emitting GFP is a basic (constitutively fluorescent) cyan fluorescent protein published in 2002, derived from Aequorea victoria.
   2555..2911    +  CDS            CALMA_ARBPU (fragment): Experimental evidence at protein level: Swiss-Prot protein existence level 1. Calmodulin mediates the control of a large number of enzymes, ion channels and other proteins by Ca(2+). Among the enzymes to be stimulated by the calmodulin-Ca(2+) complex are a number of protein kinases and phosphatases. From Arbacia punctulata (Punctuate sea urchin).
   3092..3826    +  CDS            cp173Venus: circularly permuted form of the Venus yellow fluorescent protein (Nagai et al., 2004) efficient FRET acceptor for CFP
   3830..3854    +  misc_feature   MCS (fragment): pBluescript multiple cloning site
   3854..4442    +  misc_feature   WPRE: woodchuck hepatitis virus posttranscriptional regulatory element
   4443..4463    +  misc_feature   MCS (fragment): pBluescript multiple cloning site
   4472..4948    +  polyA_signal   hGH poly(A) signal: human growth hormone polyadenylation signal
   4988..5128    +  repeat_region  AAV2 ITR: inverted terminal repeat of adeno-associated virus serotype 2 inverted
   5133..5184    -  misc_feature   bom (fragment): basis of mobility region from pBR322
   5203..5658    +  rep_origin     f1 ori (sequence partly withheld): f1 bacteriophage origin of replication; arrow indicates direction of (+) strand synthesis
   5659..5708    -  misc_feature   bom (fragment): basis of mobility region from pBR322
   5810..5845    -  CDS            rop (fragment): Rop protein, which maintains plasmids at low copy number; rop
   5940..6044    +  promoter       AmpR promoter: bla
   6045..6905    +  CDS            AmpR: β-lactamase; bla; confers resistance to ampicillin, carbenicillin, and related antibiotics
   7076..7664    +  rep_origin     ori: high-copy-number ColE1/pMB1/pBR322/pUC origin of replication
>Addgene plasmid #181874 | pAAV-4mtD3cpv | addgene full sequence | sequence record 355965 | Addgene NGS Result
CCTGCAGGCAGCTGCGCGCTCGCTCGCTCACTGAGGCCGCCCGGGCGTCGGGCGACCTTTGGTCGCCCGG
CCTCAGTGAGCGAGCGAGCGCGCAGAGAGGGAGTGGCCAACTCCATCACTAGGGGTTCCTGCGGCCGCAC
GCGTAACATTATGGCCTTAGGTCACTTCATCTCCATGGGGTTCTTCTTCTGATTTTCTAGAAAATGAGAT
GGGGGTGCAGAGAGCTTCCTCAGTGACCTGCCCAGGGTCACATCAGAAATGTCAGAGCTAGAACTTGAAC
TCAGATTACTAATCTTAAATTCCATGCCTTGGGGGCATGCAAGTACGATATACAGAAGGAGTGAACTCAT
TAGGGCAGATGACCAATGAGTTTAGGAAAGAAGAGTCCAGGGCAGGGTACATCTACACCACCCGCCCAGC
CCTGGGTGAGTCCAGCCACGTTCACCTCATTATAGTTGCCTCTCTCCAGTCCTACCTTGACGGGAAGCAC
AAGCAGAAACTGGGACAGGAGCCCCAGGAGACCAAATCTTCATGGTCCCTCTGGGAGGATGGGTGGGGAG
AGCTGTGGCAGAGGCCTCAGGAGGGGCCCTGCTGCTCAGTGGTGACAGATAGGGGTGAGAAAGCAGACAG
AGTCATTCCGTCAGCATTCTGGGTCTGTTTGGTACTTCTTCTCACGCTAAGGTGGCGGTGTGATATGCAC
AATGGCTAAAAAGCAGGGAGAGCTGGAAAGAAACAAGGACAGAGACAGAGGCCAAGTCAACCAGACCAAT
TCCCAGAGGAAGCAAAGAAACCATTACAGAGACTACAAGGGGGAAGGGAAGGAGAGATGAATTAGCTTCC
CCTGTAAACCTTAGAACCCAGCTGTTGCCAGGGCAACGGGGCAATACCTGTCTCTTCAGAGGAGATGAAG
TTGCCAGGGTAACTACATCCTGTCTTTCTCAAGGACCATCCCAGAATGTGGCACCCACTAGCCGTTACCA
TAGCAACTGCCTCTTTGCCCCACTTAATCCCATCCCGTCTGTTAAAAGGGCCCTATAGTTGGAGGTGGGG
GAGGTAGGAAGAGCGATGATCACTTGTGGACTAAGTTTGTTCGCATCCCCTTCTCCAACCCCCTCAGTAC
ATCACCCTGGGGGAACAGGGTCCACTTGCTCCTGGGCCCACACAGTCCTGCAGTATTGTGTATATAAGGC
CAGGGCAAAGAGGAGCAGGTTTTAAAGTGAAAGGCAGGCAGGTGTTGGGGAGGCAGTTACCGGGGCAACG
GGAACAGGGCGTTTCGGAGGTGGTTGCCATGGGGACCTGGATGCTGACGAAGGCTCGCGAGGCTGTGAGC
AGCCACAGTGCCCTGCTCAGAAGCCCCAAGCTCGTCAGTCAAGCCGGTTCTCCGTTTGCACTCAGGAGCA
CGGGCAGGCGAGTGGCCCCTAGTTCTGGGGGCAGCGGGGGATCCACCGGTCGACTCACTATAGGGAGACC
CAAGCTTATGTCCGTCCTGACGCCGCTGCTGCTGCGGGGCTTGACAGGCTCGGCCCGGCGGCTCCCAGTG
CCGCGCGCCAAGATCCATTCGTTGGGGGATCCCATGTCCGTCCTGACGCCGCTGCTGCTGCGGGGCTTGA
CAGGCTCGGCCCGGCGGCTCCCAGTGCCGCGCGCCAAGATCCATTCGTTGGGGAAGCTTATGTCCGTCCT
GACGCCGCTGCTGCTGCGGGGCTTGACAGGCTCGGCCCGGCGGCTCCCAGTGCCGCGCGCCAAGATCCAT
TCGTTGGGGGATCCCATGTCCGTCCTGACGCCGCTGCTGCTGCGGGGCTTGACAGGCTCGGCCCGGCGGC
TCCCAGTGCCGCGCGCCAAGATCCATTCGTTGGGGAAGCTTGCCACCATGGTGAGCAAGGGCGAGGAGCT
GTTCACCGGGGTGGTGCCCATCCTGGTCGAGCTGGACGGCGACGTAAACGGCCACAGGTTCAGCGTGTCC
GGCGAGGGCGAGGGCGATGCCACCTACGGCAAGCTGACCCTGAAGTTCATCTGCACCACCGGCAAGCTGC
CCGTGCCCTGGCCCACCCTCGTGACCACCCTGACCTGGGGCGTGCAGTGCTTCAGCCGCTACCCCGACCA
CATGAAGCAGCACGACTTCTTCAAGTCCGCCATGCCCGAAGGCTACGTCCAGGAGCGTACCATCTTCTTC
AAGGACGACGGCAACTACAAGACCCGCGCCGAGGTGAAGTTCGAGGGCGACACCCTGGTGAACCGCATCG
AGCTGAAGGGCATCGACTTCAAGGAGGACGGCAACATCCTGGGGCACAAGCTGGAGTACAACTACATCAG
CCACAACGTCTATATCACCGCCGACAAGCAGAAGAACGGCATCAAGGCCCACTTCAAGATCCGCCACAAC
ATCGAGGACGGCAGCGTGCAGCTCGCCGACCACTACCAGCAGAACACCCCCATCGGCGACGGCCCCGTGC
TGCTGCCCGACAACCACTACCTGAGCACCCAGTCCGCCCTGAGCAAAGACCCCAACGAGAAGCGCGATCA
CATGGTCCTGCTGGAGTTCGTGACCGCCGCCCGCATGCATGACCAACTGACAGAAGAGCAGATTGCAGAG
TTCAAAGAAGCCTTCTCATTATTGGACAAGGATGGGGACGGCACCATCACCACAAAGGAACTTGGCACCG
CTCTGAGGTCGCTTGGACAAAACCCAACGGAAGCAGAATTGCAGGATATGATCAATGAAGTCGATGCTGA
TGGCAATGGAACGATTTACTTTCCTGAATTTCTTACTATGATGGCTAGAAAAATGAAGGACACAGACAGC
GAAGAGGAAATCCGAGAAGCATTCCGTGTTTTTGACAAGGATGGGAACGGCTACATCAGCGCTGCTGAAT
TACGTCACGTCATGACAAACCTCGGGGAGAAGTTAACAGATGAAGAAGTTGATGAAATGATAAGGGAAGC
AGATATCGATGGTGATGGCCAAGTAAACTATGAAGAGTTTGTACAAATGATGACAGCAAAGGGGGGGAAG
AGGCGCTGGCAGAAAACAGGCCATGCTGTCCGAGCATTCGGAAGACTGAAGAAGATCTCCAGCTCCGGGG
CACTGGAGCTCATGGACGGCGGCGTGCAGCTCGCCGACCACTACCAGCAGAACACCCCCATCGGCGACGG
CCCCGTGCTGCTGCCCGACAACCACTACCTGAGCTACCAGTCCGCCCTGAGCAAAGACCCCAACGAGAAG
CGCGATCACATGGTCCTGCTGGAGTTCGTGACCGCCGCCGGGATCACTCTCGGCATGGACGAGCTGTACA
AGGGTGGCAGCGGTGGCATGGTGAGCAAGGGCGAGGAGCTGTTCACCGGGGTGGTGCCCATCCTGGTCGA
GCTGGACGGCGACGTAAACGGCCACAAGTTCAGCGTGTCCGGCGAGGGCGAGGGCGATGCCACCTACGGC
AAGCTGACCCTGAAGCTGATCTGCACCACCGGCAAGCTGCCCGTGCCCTGGCCCACCCTCGTGACCACCC
TGGGCTACGGCCTGCAGTGCTTCGCCCGCTACCCCGACCACATGAAGCAGCACGACTTCTTCAAGTCCGC
CATGCCCGAAGGCTACGTCCAGGAGCGCACCATCTTCTTCAAGGACGACGGCAACTACAAGACCCGCGCC
GAGGTGAAGTTCGAGGGCGACACCCTGGTGAACCGCATCGAGCTGAAGGGCATCGACTTCAAGGAGGACG
GCAACATCCTGGGGCACAAGCTGGAGTACAACTACAACAGCCACAACGTCTATATCACCGCCGACAAGCA
GAAGAACGGCATCAAGGCCAACTTCAAGATCCGCCACAACATCGAGTAAGAATTCGATATCAAGCTTATC
GATAATCAACCTCTGGATTACAAAATTTGTGAAAGATTGACTGGTATTCTTAACTATGTTGCTCCTTTTA
CGCTATGTGGATACGCTGCTTTAATGCCTTTGTATCATGCTATTGCTTCCCGTATGGCTTTCATTTTCTC
CTCCTTGTATAAATCCTGGTTGCTGTCTCTTTATGAGGAGTTGTGGCCCGTTGTCAGGCAACGTGGCGTG
GTGTGCACTGTGTTTGCTGACGCAACCCCCACTGGTTGGGGCATTGCCACCACCTGTCAGCTCCTTTCCG
GGACTTTCGCTTTCCCCCTCCCTATTGCCACGGCGGAACTCATCGCCGCCTGCCTTGCCCGCTGCTGGAC
AGGGGCTCGGCTGTTGGGCACTGACAATTCCGTGGTGTTGTCGGGGAAATCATCGTCCTTTCCTTGGCTG
CTCGCCTGTGTTGCCACCTGGATTCTGCGCGGGACGTCCTTCTGCTACGTCCCTTCGGCCCTCAATCCAG
CGGACCTTCCTTCCCGCGGCCTGCTGCCGGCTCTGCGGCCTCTTCCGCGTCTTCGCCTTCGCCCTCAGAC
GAGTCGGATCTCCCTTTGGGCCGCCTCCCCGCATCGATACCGTCGACCTCGAGAGATCTACGGGTGGCAT
CCCTGTGACCCCTCCCCAGTGCCTCTCCTGGCCCTGGAAGTTGCCACTCCAGTGCCCACCAGCCTTGTCC
TAATAAAATTAAGTTGCATCATTTTGTCTGACTAGGTGTCCTTCTATAATATTATGGGGTGGAGGGGGGT
GGTATGGAGCAAGGGGCAAGTTGGGAAGACAACCTGTAGGGCCTGCGGGGTCTATTGGGAACCAAGCTGG
AGTGCAGTGGCACAATCTTGGCTCACTGCAATCTCCGCCTCCTGGGTTCAAGCGATTCTCCTGCCTCAGC
CTCCCGAGTTGTTGGGATTCCAGGCATGCATGACCAGGCTCAGCTAATTTTTGTTTTTTTGGTAGAGACG
GGGTTTCACCATATTGGCCAGGCTGGTCTCCAACTCCTAATCTCAGGTGATCTACCCACCTTGGCCTCCC
AAATTGCTGGGATTACAGGCGTGAACCACTGCTCCCTTCCCTGTCCTTCTGATTTTGTAGGTAACCACGT
GCGGACCGAGCGGCCGCAGGAACCCCTAGTGATGGAGTTGGCCACTCCCTCTCTGCGCGCTCGCTCGCTC
ACTGAGGCCGGGCGACCAAAGGTCGCCCGACGCCCGGGCTTTGCCCGGGCGGCCTCAGTGAGCGAGCGAG
CGCGCAGCTGCCTGCAGGGGCGCCTGATGCGGTATTTTCTCCTTACGCATCTGTGCGGTATTTCACACCG
CATA
[95 nt withheld, positions 5185-5279]
T
[46 nt withheld, positions 5281-5326]
C
[141 nt withheld, positions 5328-5468]
CCTTTGACGTTGGAGTCCACGTTCTTT
[37 nt withheld, positions 5496-5532]
ACTCTATCTCGGGCTATTCTTTTGATTTATAAGGGATTTTGCCGATTTCGGTCTATTGGTTAAAAAATGA
GCTGATTTAACAAAAATTTAACGCGAATTTTAACAAAATATTAACGTTTACAATTTTATGGTGCACTCTC
AGTACAATCTGCTCTGATGCCGCATAGTTAAGCCAGCCCCGACACCCGCCAACACCCGCTGACGCGCCCT
GACGGGCTTGTCTGCTCCCGGCATCCGCTTACAGACAAGCTGTGACCGTCTCCGGGAGCTGCATGTGTCA
GAGGTTTTCACCGTCATCACCGAAACGCGCGAGACGAAAGGGCCTCGTGATACGCCTATTTTTATAGGTT
AATGTCATGATAATAATGGTTTCTTAGACGTCAGGTGGCACTTTTCGGGGAAATGTGCGCGGAACCCCTA
TTTGTTTATTTTTCTAAATACATTCAAATATGTATCCGCTCATGAGACAATAACCCTGATAAATGCTTCA
ATAATATTGAAAAAGGAAGAGTATGAGTATTCAACATTTCCGTGTCGCCCTTATTCCCTTTTTTGCGGCA
TTTTGCCTTCCTGTTTTTGCTCACCCAGAAACGCTGGTGAAAGTAAAAGATGCTGAAGATCAGTTGGGTG
CACGAGTGGGTTACATCGAACTGGATCTCAACAGCGGTAAGATCCTTGAGAGTTTTCGCCCCGAAGAACG
TTTTCCAATGATGAGCACTTTTAAAGTTCTGCTATGTGGCGCGGTATTATCCCGTATTGACGCCGGGCAA
GAGCAACTCGGTCGCCGCATACACTATTCTCAGAATGACTTGGTTGAGTACTCACCAGTCACAGAAAAGC
ATCTTACGGATGGCATGACAGTAAGAGAATTATGCAGTGCTGCCATAACCATGAGTGATAACACTGCGGC
CAACTTACTTCTGACAACGATCGGAGGACCGAAGGAGCTAACCGCTTTTTTGCACAACATGGGGGATCAT
GTAACTCGCCTTGATCGTTGGGAACCGGAGCTGAATGAAGCCATACCAAACGACGAGCGTGACACCACGA
TGCCTGTAGCAATGGCAACAACGTTGCGCAAACTATTAACTGGCGAACTACTTACTCTAGCTTCCCGGCA
ACAATTAATAGACTGGATGGAGGCGGATAAAGTTGCAGGACCACTTCTGCGCTCGGCCCTTCCGGCTGGC
TGGTTTATTGCTGATAAATCTGGAGCCGGTGAGCGTGGGTCTCGCGGTATCATTGCAGCACTGGGGCCAG
ATGGTAAGCCCTCCCGTATCGTAGTTATCTACACGACGGGGAGTCAGGCAACTATGGATGAACGAAATAG
ACAGATCGCTGAGATAGGTGCCTCACTGATTAAGCATTGGTAACTGTCAGACCAAGTTTACTCATATATA
CTTTAGATTGATTTAAAACTTCATTTTTAATTTAAAAGGATCTAGGTGAAGATCCTTTTTGATAATCTCA
TGACCAAAATCCCTTAACGTGAGTTTTCGTTCCACTGAGCGTCAGACCCCGTAGAAAAGATCAAAGGATC
TTCTTGAGATCCTTTTTTTCTGCGCGTAATCTGCTGCTTGCAAACAAAAAAACCACCGCTACCAGCGGTG
GTTTGTTTGCCGGATCAAGAGCTACCAACTCTTTTTCCGAAGGTAACTGGCTTCAGCAGAGCGCAGATAC
CAAATACTGTTCTTCTAGTGTAGCCGTAGTTAGGCCACCACTTCAAGAACTCTGTAGCACCGCCTACATA
CCTCGCTCTGCTAATCCTGTTACCAGTGGCTGCTGCCAGTGGCGATAAGTCGTGTCTTACCGGGTTGGAC
TCAAGACGATAGTTACCGGATAAGGCGCAGCGGTCGGGCTGAACGGGGGGTTCGTGCACACAGCCCAGCT
TGGAGCGAACGACCTACACCGAACTGAGATACCTACAGCGTGAGCTATGAGAAAGCGCCACGCTTCCCGA
AGGGAGAAAGGCGGACAGGTATCCGGTAAGCGGCAGGGTCGGAACAGGAGAGCGCACGAGGGAGCTTCCA
GGGGGAAACGCCTGGTATCTTTATAGTCCTGTCGGGTTTCGCCACCTCTGACTTGAGCGTCGATTTTTGT
GATGCTCGTCAGGGGGGCGGAGCCTATGGAAAAACGCCAGCAACGCGGCCTTTTTACGGTTCCTGGCCTT
TTGCTGGCCTTTTGCTCACATGT
